Addgene plasmid #198069: pCAGGS-iRFP713(C15S/V256C)-P2A-mCherry
Purpose: Mammalian expression of iRFP713(C15S/V256C) and EGFP
Depositing lab: Michiyuki Matsuda. Depositing organization: Kyoto University, Graduate School of Biostudies.
Backbone
  Vector backbone: pCAGGS
  Backbone size w/o insert (bp): 4425
  Total vector size (bp): 6162
  Vector type: Mammalian Expression
Growth in bacteria
  Bacterial resistance: Ampicillin, 100 μg/mL
  Growth temperature: 37°C
  Growth strain: DH5alpha
  Copy number: Unknown
Gene/Insert
  Gene/Insert name: iRFP713(C15S/V256C)
  Species: Synthetic
  Insert size (bp): 1737
  Mutation: C15S/V256C mutation
  Promoter: CAG
  Tag / fusion protein: P2A-mCherry (C terminal on insert)
  Cloning method: Restriction Enzyme; 5′ cloning site XhoI (not destroyed); 3′ cloning site NotI (not destroyed)
  Sequencing primers: 5′ CTAGAGCCTCTGCTAACCATGTTCATGC
Resource information
  A portion of this plasmid was derived from a plasmid made by: Dr. Vladislav Verkhusha (Addgene plasmid # 45468: pNLS-iRFP713)
Terms and licenses: Academic/Nonprofit Terms; Industry Terms: Not Available to Industry
How to cite: pCAGGS-iRFP713(C15S/V256C)-P2A-mCherry was a gift from Michiyuki Matsuda (Addgene plasmid # 198069 ; http://n2t.net/addgene:198069 ; RRID:Addgene_198069)
