[The description below was written by a language model from this plasmid's Addgene catalogue record and pLannotate feature annotations shown in this document.]
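Description:
pCAGGS-iRFP713(C15S/V256C)-P2A-mCherry is a mammalian expression plasmid of about 6.2 kb built on the pCAGGS backbone. It is propagated in E. coli through a high-copy ColE1/pUC-type origin and selected with ampicillin via the β-lactamase gene and its own promoter. Remnants of the lac promoter/operator region and short lacI fragments are also annotated in the bacterial portion of the backbone; these are leftovers with no evident role in the construct's function.

Expression is driven by the CAG promoter, annotated here as its three components: the CMV immediate-early enhancer, the chicken β-actin promoter and a chimeric chicken β-actin/rabbit β-globin intron. Together they give strong constitutive transcription in many mammalian cell types, and a rabbit β-globin polyadenylation signal terminates the transcript. The insert, cloned between XhoI and NotI sites, encodes a synthetic variant of the near-infrared fluorescent protein iRFP713, a bacteriophytochrome-derived protein from Rhodopseudomonas palustris that needs biliverdin as its chromophore. This variant carries the C15S and V256C substitutions. The record does not explain the purpose of these mutations. The iRFP coding sequence is joined at its C terminus to mCherry through a P2A self-cleaving peptide, so a single transcript yields two separate proteins in roughly matched amounts. The red mCherry signal can therefore serve as an internal reference for expression level when measuring near-infrared fluorescence.

The catalogue purpose line says the plasmid co-expresses EGFP, but the plasmid name, the tag field and the feature table all indicate mCherry, and no EGFP is annotated.
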