Features (pLannotate 1.2.2; 15 found; start..end, strand, type, name):
      9..388     +  enhancer       CMV enhancer: human cytomegalovirus immediate early enhancer
    390..665     +  promoter       chicken β-actin promoter: No description available
    666..1686    +  intron         chimeric intron: chimera between introns from chicken β-actin and rabbit β-globin
   1684..1740    +  CDS            HBB (fragment): HBB_LEPEU - Experimental evidence at protein level: Swiss-Prot protein existence level 1. Involved in oxygen transport from the lung to the various peripheral tissues. From Lepus europaeus (European hare).
   1765..2712    +  CDS            iRFP713/V256C: iRFP713/V256C is a basic (constitutively fluorescent) near ir fluorescent protein published in 2016, derived from Rhodopseudomonas palustris CGA009. It has low acid sensitivity. It requires the cofactor biliverdin for fluorescence.
   2788..3492    +  CDS            mCherry: mCherry is a basic (constitutively fluorescent) red fluorescent protein published in 2004, derived from Discosoma sp.. It is reported to be a very rapidly-maturing monomer with low acid sensitivity.
   3576..3631    +  polyA_signal   β-globin poly(A) signal: rabbit β-globin polyadenylation signal (Gil and Proudfoot, 1987)
   4016..4032    -  protein_bind   lac operator: The lac repressor binds to the lac operator to inhibit transcription in E. coli. This inhibition can be relieved by adding lactose or isopropyl-β-D-thiogalactopyranoside (IPTG). lac repressor encoded by lacI
   4040..4070    -  promoter       lac promoter: promoter for the E. coli lac operon
   4085..4106    -  protein_bind   CAP binding site: CAP binding activates transcription in the presence of cAMP. E. coli catabolite activator protein
   4119..4158    -  CDS            lacI (fragment): lac repressor; lacI; The lac repressor binds to the lac operator to inhibit transcription in E. coli. This inhibition can be relieved by adding lactose or isopropyl-β-D-thiogalactopyranoside (IPTG).
   4186..4240    -  CDS            lacI (fragment): lac repressor; lacI; The lac repressor binds to the lac operator to inhibit transcription in E. coli. This inhibition can be relieved by adding lactose or isopropyl-β-D-thiogalactopyranoside (IPTG).
   4423..5011    -  rep_origin     ori: high-copy-number ColE1/pMB1/pBR322/pUC origin of replication
   5182..6042    -  CDS            AmpR: β-lactamase; bla; confers resistance to ampicillin, carbenicillin, and related antibiotics
   6043..6147    -  promoter       AmpR promoter: bla
>Addgene plasmid #198069 | pCAGGS-iRFP713(C15S/V256C)-P2A-mCherry | addgene full sequence | sequence record 389877 | Addgene Partial NGS Result
GGTCGATCGACATTGATTATTGACTAGTTATTAATAGTAATCAATTACGGGGTCATTAGTTCATAGCCCA
TATATGGAGTTCCGCGTTACATAACTTACGGTAAATGGCCCGCCTGGCTGACCGCCCAACGACCCCCGCC
CATTGACGTCAATAATGACGTATGTTCCCATAGTAACGCCAATAGGGACTTTCCATTGACGTCAATGGGT
GGAGTATTTACGGTAAACTGCCCACTTGGCAGTACATCAAGTGTATCATATGCCAAGTACGCCCCCTATT
GACGTCAATGACGGTAAATGGCCCGCCTGGCATTATGCCCAGTACATGACCTTATGGGACTTTCCTACTT
GGCAGTACATCTACGTATTAGTCATCGCTATTACCATGGTCGAGGTGAGCCCCACGTTCTGCTTCACTCT
CCCCATCTCCCCCCCCTCCCCACCCCCAATTTTGTATTTATTTATTTTTTAATTATTTTGTGCAGCGATG
GGGGCGGGGGGGGGGGGGGSGCGCGCCAGGCGGGGCGGGGCGGGGCGAGGGGCGGGGCGGGGCGAGGCGG
AGAGGTGCGGCGGCAGCCAATCAGAGCGGCGCGCTCCGAAAGTTTCCTTTTATGGCGAGGCGGCGGCGGC
GGCGGCCCTATAAAAAGCGAAGCGCGCGGCGGGCGGGAGTCGCTGCGCGCTGCCTTCGCCCCGTGCCCCG
CTCCGCCGCCGCCTCGCGCCGCCCGCCCCGGCTCTGACTGACCGCGTTACTCCCACAGGTGAGCGGGCGG
GACGGCCCTTCTCCTCCGGGCTGTAATTAGCGCTTGGTTTAATGACGGCTTGTTTCTTTTCTGTGGCTGC
GTGAAAGCCTTGAGGGGCTCCGGGAGGGCCCTTTGTGCGGGGGGAGCGGCTCGGGGGGTGCGTGCGTGTG
TGTGTGCGTGGGGAGCGCCGCGTGCGGCTCCGCGCTGCCCGGCGGCTGTGAGCGCTGCGGGCGCGGCGCG
GGGCTTTGTGCGCTCCGCAGTGTGCGCGAGGGGAGCGCGGCCGGGGGCGGTGCCCCGCGGTGCGGGGGGG
GCTGCGAGGGGAACAAAGGCTGCGTGCGGGGTGTGTGCGTGGGGGGGTGAGCAGGGGGTGTGGGCGCGTC
GGTCGGGCTGCAACCCCCCCTGCACCCCCCTCCCCGAGTTGCTGAGCACGGCCCGGCTTCGGGTGCGGGG
CTCCGTACGGGGCGTGGCGCGGGGCTCGCCGTGCCGGGCGGGGGGTGGCGGCAGGTGGGGGTGCCGGGCG
GGGCGGGGCCGCCTCGGGCCGGGGAGGGCTCGGGGGAGGGGCGCGGCGGCCCCCGGAGCGCCGGCGGCTG
TCGAGGCGCGGCGAGCCGCAGCCATTGCCTTTTATGGTAATCGTGCGAGAGGGCGCAGGGACTTCCTTTG
TCCCAAATCTGTGCGGAGCCGAAATCTGGGAGGCGCCGCCGCACCCCCTCTAGCGGGCGCGGGGCGAAGC
GGTGCGGCGCCGGCAGGAAGGAAATGGGCGGGGAGGGCCTTCGTGCGTCGCCGCGCCGCCGTCCCCTTCT
CCCTCTCCAGCCTCGGGGCTGTCCGCGGGGGGACGGCTGCCTTCGGGGGGGACGGGGCAGGGCGGGGTTC
GGCTTCTGGCGTGTGACCGGCGGCTCTAGCTAGAGCCTCTGCTAACCATGTTCATGCCTTCTTCTTTTTC
CTACAGCTCCTGGGCAACGTGCTGGTTATTGTGCTGTCTCATCATTTTGGCAAAGAATTCGTCGACACCA
TGCTCGACCTCGAGATGGCCGAAGGATCCGTGGCAAGACAGCCCGATCTGCTGACATCTGACGACGAACC
AATCCACATTCCAGGAGCTATCCAGCCTCATGGACTGCTGCTGGCTCTGGCCGCTGACATGACTATCGTG
GCAGGCTCTGATAACCTGCCAGAGCTGACCGGGCTGGCTATCGGAGCACTGATTGGCCGGTCCGCAGCCG
ACGTGTTCGATTCTGAGACTCACAATAGACTGACCATCGCCCTGGCTGAACCTGGGGCTGCAGTGGGAGC
CCCAATTACCGTCGGCTTCACAATGCGAAAGGACGCTGGCTTTATCGGGTCCTGGCACCGCCATGATCAG
CTGATTTTTCTGGAGCTGGAACCACCTCAGAGAGACGTGGCAGAGCCACAGGCTTTCTTTCGGAGAACAA
ACAGCGCCATCAGGCGCCTGCAGGCCGCTGAGACTCTGGAATCCGCTTGCGCAGCCGCTGCACAGGAAGT
GAGGAAGATCACCGGGTTCGATCGCGTCATGATCTACAGATTCGCCTCAGACTTTAGCGGAGAAGTGATC
GCAGAAGATCGCTGTGCCGAGGTCGAAAGTAAACTGGGCCTGCATTACCCAGCCTCAACCGTGCCTGCAC
AGGCACGACGGCTGTATACAATCAACCCCGTGCGGATCATTCCCGACATTAATTACAGACCAGTGCCCGT
CACACCTGACCTGAACCCAGTGACTGGGAGGCCCATCGATCTGAGCTTCGCCATTCTGCGCAGCGTGTCC
CCTTGTCACCTGGAATTCATGAGGAATATCGGAATGCATGGCACCATGTCTATCAGTATTCTGAGAGGCG
AAAGGCTGTGGGGGCTGATCGTGTGCCACCATCGGACACCTTACTATGTGGACCTGGACGGCAGGCAGGC
TTGTGAACTGGTGGCTCAGGTGCTGGCTTGGCAGATTGGCGTGATGGAAGAGGGCGGCCGCGGAAGCGGA
GCGACGAATTTTAGTCTACTGAAACAAGCGGGAGACGTGGAGGAAAACCCTGGACCTATGGTGAGCAAGG
GCGAGGAGGATAACATGGCCATCATCAAGGAGTTCATGCGCTTCAAGGTGCACATGGAGGGCTCCGTGAA
CGGCCACGAGTTCGAGATCGAGGGCGAGGGCGAGGGCCGCCCCTACGAGGGCACCCAGACCGCCAAGCTG
AAGGTGACCAAGGGTGGCCCCCTGCCCTTCGCCTGGGACATCCTGTCCCCTCAGTTCATGTACGGCTCCA
AGGCCTACGTGAAGCACCCCGCCGACATCCCCGACTACTTGAAGCTGTCCTTCCCCGAGGGCTTCAAGTG
GGAGCGCGTGATGAACTTCGAGGACGGCGGCGTGGTGACCGTGACCCAGGACTCCTCCCTGCAGGACGGC
GAGTTCATCTACAAGGTGAAGCTGCGCGGCACCAACTTCCCCTCCGACGGCCCCGTAATGCAGAAGAAGA
CCATGGGCTGGGAGGCCTCCTCCGAGCGGATGTACCCCGAGGACGGCGCCCTGAAGGGCGAGATCAAGCA
GAGGCTGAAGCTGAAGGACGGCGGCCACTACGACGCTGAGGTCAAGACCACCTACAAGGCCAAGAAGCCC
GTGCAGCTGCCCGGCGCCTACAACGTCAACATCAAGTTGGACATCACCTCCCACAACGAGGACTACACCA
TCGTGGAACAGTACGAACGCGCCGAGGGCCGCCACTCCACTCTCGGCATGGACGAGCTGTACGGCCGCTG
AATCGACGGATCTTTTTCCCTCTGCCAAAAATTATGGGGACATCATGAAGCCCCTTGAGCATCTGACTTC
TGGCTAATAAAGGAAATTTATTTTCATTGCAATAGTGTGTTGGAATTTTTTGTGTCTCTCACTCGGAAGG
ACATATGGGAGGGCAAATCATTTAAAACATCAGAATGAGTATTTGGTTTAGAGTTTGGCAACATATGCCC
ATATGCTGGCTGCCATGAACAAAGGTTGGCTATAAAGAGGTCATCAGTATATGAAACAGCCCCCTGCTGT
CCATTCCTTATTCCATAGAAAAGCCTTGACTTGAGGTTAGATTTTTTTTATATTTTGTTTTGTGTTATTT
TTTTCTTTAACATCCCTAAAATTTTCCTTACATGTTTTACTAGCCAGATTTTTCCTCCTCTCCTGACTAC
TCCCAGTCATAGCTGTCCCTCTTCTCTTATGGAGATCCCTCGACCTGCAGCCCAAGCTTGGCGTAATCAT
GGTCATAGCTGTTTCCTGTGTGAAATTGTTATCCGCTCACAATTCCACACAACATACGAGCCGGAAGCAT
AAAGTGTAAAGCCTGGGGTGCCTAATGAGTGAGCTAACTCACATTAATTGCGTTGCGCTCACTGCCCGCT
TTCCAGTCGGGAAACCTGTCGTGCCAGCGGATCAGTGGACAAGCTGTACTGATCCGCTGCATTAATGAAT
CGGCCAACGCGCGGGGAGAGGCGGTTTGCGTATTGGGCGCTCTTCCGCTTCCTCGCTCACTGACTCGCTG
CGCTCGGTCGTTCGGCTGCGGCGAGCGGTATCAGCTCACTCAAAGGCGGTAATACGGTTATCCACAGAAT
CAGGGGATAACGCAGGAAAGAACATGTGAGCAAAAGGCCAGCAAAAGGCCAGGAACCGTAAAAAGGCCGC
GTTGCTGGCGTTTTTCCATAGGCTCCGCCCCCCTGACGAGCATCACAAAAATCGACGCTCAAGTCAGAGG
TGGCGAAACCCGACAGGACTATAAAGATACCAGGCGTTTCCCCCTGGAAGCTCCCTCGTGCGCTCTCCTG
TTCCGACCCTGCCGCTTACCGGATACCTGTCCGCCTTTCTCCCTTCGGGAAGCGTGGCGCTTTCTCATAG
CTCACGCTGTAGGTATCTCAGTTCGGTGTAGGTCGTTCGCTCCAAGCTGGGCTGTGTGCACGAACCCCCC
GTTCAGCCCGACCGCTGCGCCTTATCCGGTAACTATCGTCTTGAGTCCAACCCGGTAAGACACGACTTAT
CGCCACTGGCAGCAGCCACTGGTAACAGGATTAGCAGAGCGAGGTATGTAGGCGGTGCTACAGAGTTCTT
GAAGTGGTGGCCTAACTACGGCTACACTAGAAGAACAGTATTTGGTATCTGCGCTCTGCTGAAGCCAGTT
ACCTTCGGAAAAAGAGTTGGTAGCTCTTGATCCGGCAAACAAACCACCGCTGGTAGCGGTGGTTTTTTTG
TTTGCAAGCAGCAGATTACGCGCAGAAAAAAAGGATCTCAAGAAGATCCTTTGATCTTTTCTACGGGGTC
TGACGCTCAGTGGAACGAAAACTCACGTTAAGGGATTTTGGTCATGAGATTATCAAAAAGGATCTTCACC
TAGATCCTTTTAAATTAAAAATGAAGTTTTAAATCAATCTAAAGTATATATGAGTAAACTTGGTCTGACA
GTTACCAATGCTTAATCAGTGAGGCACCTATCTCAGCGATCTGTCTATTTCGTTCATCCATAGTTGCCTG
ACTCCCCGTCGTGTAGATAACTACGATACGGGAGGGCTTACCATCTGGCCCCAGTGCTGCAATGATACCG
CGAGACCCACGCTCACCGGCTCCAGATTTATCAGCAATAAACCAGCCAGCCGGAAGGGCCGAGCGCAGAA
GTGGTCCTGCAACTTTATCCGCCTCCATCCAGTCTATTAATTGTTGCCGGGAAGCTAGAGTAAGTAGTTC
GCCAGTTAATAGTTTGCGCAACGTTGTTGCCATTGCTACAGGCATCGTGGTGTCACGCTCGTCGTTTGGT
ATGGCTTCATTCAGCTCCGGTTCCCAACGATCAAGGCGAGTTACATGATCCCCCATGTTGTGCAAAAAAG
CGGTTAGCTCCTTCGGTCCTCCGATCGTTGTCAGAAGTAAGTTGGCCGCAGTGTTATCACTCATGGTTAT
GGCAGCACTGCATAATTCTCTTACTGTCATGCCATCCGTAAGATGCTTTTCTGTGACTGGTGAGTACTCA
ACCAAGTCATTCTGAGAATAGTGTATGCGGCGACCGAGTTGCTCTTGCCCGGCGTCAATACGGGATAATA
CCGCGCCACATAGCAGAACTTTAAAAGTGCTCATCATTGGAAAACGTTCTTCGGGGCGAAAACTCTCAAG
GATCTTACCGCTGTTGAGATCCAGTTCGATGTAACCCACTCGTGCACCCAACTGATCTTCAGCATCTTTT
ACTTTCACCAGCGTTTCTGGGTGAGCAAAAACAGGAAGGCAAAATGCCGCAAAAAAGGGAATAAGGGCGA
CACGGAAATGTTGAATACTCATACTCTTCCTTTTTCAATATTATTGAAGCATTTATCAGGGTTATTGTCT
CATGAGCGGATACATATTTGAATGTATTTAGAAAAATAAACAAATAGGGGTTCCGCGCACATTTCCCCGA
AAAGTGCCACCTG
